>Addgene plasmid #240063 | pIDTsmart-RC2-KO-454TAG | addgene full sequence | sequence record 477384 | Addgene NGS Result
GCGGCCGCTCTAGAACTAGTGGATCCCCCGGAAGATCAGAAGTTCCTATTCCGAAGTTCCTATTCTCTAG
AAAGTATAGGAACTTCTGATCTGCGCAGCCGCCATGCCGGGGTTTTACGAGATTGTGATTAAGGTCCCCA
GCGACCTTGACGAGCATCTGCCCGGCATTTCTGACAGCTTTGTGAACTGGGTGGCCGAGAAGGAATGGGA
GTTGCCGCCAGATTCTGACATGGATCTGAATCTGATTGAGCAGGCACCCCTGACCGTGGCCGAGAAGCTG
CAGCGCGACTTTCTGACGGAATGGCGCCGTGTGAGTAAGGCCCCGGAGGCCCTTTTCTTTGTGCAATTTG
AGAAGGGAGAGAGCTACTTCCACATGCACGTGCTCGTGGAAACCACCGGGGTGAAATCCATGGTTTTGGG
ACGTTTCCTGAGTCAGATTCGCGAAAAACTGATTCAGAGAATTTACCGCGGGATCGAGCCGACTTTGCCA
AACTGGTTCGCGGTCACAAAGACCAGAAATGGCGCCGGAGGCGGGAACAAGGTGGTGGATGAGTGCTACA
TCCCCAATTACTTGCTCCCCAAAACCCAGCCTGAGCTCCAGTGGGCGTGGACTAATATGGAACAGTATTT
AAGCGCCTGTTTGAATCTCACGGAGCGTAAACGGTTGGTGGCGCAGCATCTGACGCACGTGTCGCAGACG
CAGGAGCAGAACAAAGAGAATCAGAATCCCAATTCTGATGCGCCGGTGATCAGATCAAAAACTTCAGCCA
GGTACATGGAGCTGGTCGGGTGGCTCGTGGACAAGGGGATTACCTCGGAGAAGCAGTGGATCCAGGAGGA
CCAGGCCTCATACATCTCCTTCAATGCGGCCTCCAACTCGCGGTCCCAAATCAAGGCTGCCTTGGACAAT
GCGGGAAAGATTATGAGCCTGACTAAAACCGCCCCCGACTACCTGGTGGGCCAGCAGCCCGTGGAGGACA
TTTCCAGCAATCGGATTTATAAAATTTTGGAACTAAACGGGTACGATCCCCAATATGCGGCTTCCGTCTT
TCTGGGATGGGCCACGAAAAAGTTCGGCAAGAGGAACACCATCTGGCTGTTTGGGCCTGCAACTACCGGG
AAGACCAACATCGCGGAGGCCATAGCCCACACTGTGCCCTTCTACGGGTGCGTAAACTGGACCAATGAGA
ACTTTCCCTTCAACGACTGTGTCGACAAGATGGTGATCTGGTGGGAGGAGGGGAAGATGACCGCCAAGGT
CGTGGAGTCGGCCAAAGCCATTCTCGGAGGAAGCAAGGTGCGCGTGGACCAGAAATGCAAGTCCTCGGCC
CAGATAGACCCGACTCCCGTGATCGTCACCTCCAACACCAACATGTGCGCCGTGATTGACGGGAACTCAA
CGACCTTCGAACACCAGCAGCCGTTGCAAGACCGGATGTTCAAATTTGAACTCACCCGCCGTCTGGATCA
TGACTTTGGGAAGGTCACCAAGCAGGAAGTCAAAGACTTTTTCCGGTGGGCAAAGGATCACGTGGTTGAG
GTGGAGCATGAATTCTACGTCAAAAAGGGTGGAGCCAAGAAAAGACCCGCCCCCAGTGACGCAGATATAA
GTGAGCCCAAACGGGTGCGCGAGTCAGTTGCGCAGCCATCGACGTCAGACGCGGAAGCTTCGATCAACTA
CGCAGACAGGTACCAAAACAAATGTTCTCGTCACGTGGGCATGAATCTGATGCTGTTTCCCTGCAGACAA
TGCGAGAGAATGAATCAGAATTCAAATATCTGCTTCACTCACGGACAGAAAGACTGTTTAGAGTGCTTTC
CCGTGTCAGAATCTCAACCCGTTTCTGTCGTCAAAAAGGCGTATCAGAAACTGTGCTACATTCATCATAT
CATGGGAAAGGTGCCAGACGCTTGCACTGCCTGCGATCTGGTCAATGTGGATTTGGATGACTGCATCTTT
GAACAATAAATGATTTAAATCAGGTATGGCTGCCGATGGTTATCTTCCAGATTGGCTCGAGGACACTCTC
TCTGAAGGAATAAGACAGTGGTGGAAGCTCAAACCTGGCCCACCACCACCAAAGCCCGCAGAGCGGCATA
AGGACGACAGCAGGGGTCTTGTGCTTCCTGGGTACAAGTACCTCGGACCCTTCAACGGACTCGACAAGGG
AGAGCCGGTCAACGAGGCAGACGCCGCGGCCCTCGAGCACGACAAAGCCTACGACCGGCAGCTCGACAGC
GGAGACAACCCGTACCTCAAGTACAACCACGCCGACGCGGAGTTTCAGGAGCGCCTTAAAGAAGATACGT
CTTTTGGGGGCAACCTCGGACGAGCAGTCTTCCAGGCGAAAAAGAGGGTTCTTGAACCTCTGGGCCTGGT
TGAGGAACCTGTTAAGACGGCTCCGGGAAAAAAGAGGCCGGTAGAGCACTCTCCTGTGGAGCCAGACTCC
TCCTCGGGAACCGGAAAGGCGGGCCAGCAGCCTGCAAGAAAAAGATTGAATTTTGGTCAGACTG
[609 nt withheld, positions 2515-3123]
TGAACAACGGGAGTCAGGCAGTAGGACGCTCTTCATTTTACTGCCTGGAGTACTTTCCTTCTCAGATGCT
GCGTACCGGAAACAACTTTACCTTCAGCTACACTTTTGAGGACGTTCCTTTCCACAGCAGCTACGCTCAC
AGCCAGAGTCTGGACCGTCTCATGAATCCTCTCATCGACCAGTACCTGTATTACTTGAGCAGAACAAACA
CTCCAAGTGGATAGACCACGCAGTCAAGGCTTCAGTTTTCTCAGGCCGGAGCGAGTGACATTCGGGACCA
GTCTAGGAACTGGCTTCCTGGACCCTGTTACCGCCAGCAGCGAGTATCAAAGACATCTGCGGATAACAAC
AACAGTGAATACTCGTGGACTGGAGCTACCAAGTACCACCTCAATGGCAGAGACTCTCTGGTGAATCCGG
GCCCGGCCATGGCAAGCCACAAGGACGATGAAGAAAAGTTTTTTCCTCAGAGCGGGGTTCTCATCTTTGG
GAAGCAAGGCTCAGAGAAAACAAATGTGGACATTGAAAAGGTCATGATTACAGACGAAGAGGAAATCAGG
ACAACCAATCCCGTGGCTACGGAGCAGTATGGTTCTGTATCTACCAACCTCCAGGCCGGCAACGCCCAAG
CAGCTACCGCAGATGTCAACACACAAGGCGTTCTTCCAGGCATGGTCTGGCAGGACAGAGATGTGTACCT
TCAGGGGCCCATCTGGGCAAAGATTCCACACACGGACGGACATTTTCACCCCTCTCCCCTCATGGGTGGA
TTCGGACTTAAACACCCTCCTCCACAGATTCTCATCAAGAACACCCCGGTACCTGCGAATCCTTCGACCA
CCTTCAGTGCGGCAAAGTTTGCTTCCTTCATCACACAGTACTCCACGGGACAGGTCAGCGTGGAGATCGA
GTGGGAGCTGCAGAAGGAAAACAGCAAACGCTGGAATCCCGAAATTCAGTACACTTCCAACTACAACAAG
TCTGTTAATGTGGACTTTACTGTGGACACTAATGGCGTGTATTCAGAGCCTCGCCCCATTGGCACCAGAT
ACCTGACTCGTAATCTGTAATTGCTTGTTAATCAATAAACCGTTTAATTCGTTTCAGTTGAACTTTGGTC
TCTGCGTATTTCTTTCTTATCTAGTTTCCATGGCTACGTAGATAAGTAGCATGGCGGGTTAATCATTAAC
TACAGCCCGGGCGTTTAAACAGCGGGCGGAGGGGTGGAGTCGTGACGTGAATTACGTCATAGGGTTAGGG
AGGTCCTGTATTAGAGGTCACGTGAGTGTTTTGCGACATTTTGCGACACCATGTGGTCTCGCTGGGGGGG
GGGGCCCGAGTGAGCACGCAGGGTCTCCATTTTGAAGCGGGAGGTTTGAACGAGCGCTGGCGCGCTCACT
GGCCGTCGTTTTACAACGTCGTGACTGGGAAAACCCTGGCGTTACCCAACTTAATCGCCTTGCAGCACAT
CCCCCTTTCGCCAGCTGGCGTAATAGCGAAGAGGCCCGCACCGATCGCCCTTCCCATGCATCGGCCGCAA
ATACCTGCAGGATCCGTTTTGCGCTGCTTCGCGATGTACGGGCCAGATATACGCGTTGACATTGATTATT
GACTAGTTATTAATAGTAATCAATTACGGGGTCATTAGTTCATAGCCCATATATGGAGTTCCGCGTTACA
TAACTTACGGTAAATGGCCCGCCTGGCTGACCGCCCAACGACCCCCGCCCATTGACGTCAATAATGACGT
ATGTTCCCATAGTAACGCCAATAGGGACTTTCCATTGACGTCAATGGGTGGAGTATTTACGGTAAACTGC
CCACTTGGCAGTACATCAAGTGTATCATATGCCAAGTACGCCCCCTATTGACGTCAATGACGGTAAATGG
CCCGCCTGGCATTATGCCCAGTACATGACCTTATGGGACTTTCCTACTTGGCAGTACATCTACGTATTAG
TCATCGCTATTACCATGGTGATGCGGTTTTGGCAGTACATCAATGGGCGTGGATAGCGGTTTGACTCACG
GGGATTTCCAAGTCTCCACCCCATTGACGTCAATGGGAGTTTGTTTTGGCACCAAAATCAACGGGACTTT
CCAAAATGTCGTAACAACTCCGCCCCATTGACGCAAATGGGCGGTAGGCGTGTACGGTGGGAGGTCTATA
TAAGCAGAGCTCTCTGGCTAACTAGAGAACCCACTGCTTACTGGCTTATCGAAATTAATACGACTCACTA
TAGGGAGACCCAAGCTGGCTAGGGGTGCGAGCGGATCGAGCAGTGTCGATCACTACTGGACCGCGAGCTG
TGCTGCGACCCGTGATCTTACGGCATTATACGTATGATCGGTCCACGATCAGCTAGATTATCTAGTCAGC
TTGATGTCATAGCTGTTTCCTGAGGCTCAATACTGACCATTTAAATCATACCTGACCTCCATAGCAGAAA
GTCAAAAGCCTCCGACCGGAGGCTTTTGACTTGATCGGCACGTAAGAGGTTCCAACTTTCACCATAATGA
AATAAGATCACTACCGGGCGTATTTTTTGAGTTATCGAGATTTTCAGGAGCTAAGGAAGCTAAAATGAGC
CATATTCAACGGGAAACGTCTTGCTTGAAGCCGCGATTAAATTCCAACATGGATGCTGATTTATATGGGT
ATAAATGGGCTCGCGATAATGTCGGGCAATCAGGTGCGACAATCTATCGATTGTATGGGAAGCCCGATGC
GCCAGAGTTGTTTCTGAAACATGGCAAAGGTAGCGTTGCCAATGATGTTACAGATGAGATGGTCAGGCTA
AACTGGCTGACGGAATTTATGCCTCTTCCGACCATCAAGCATTTTATCCGTACTCCTGATGATGCATGGT
TACTCACCACTGCGATCCCAGGGAAAACAGCATTCCAGGTATTAGAAGAATATCCTGATTCAGGTGAAAA
TATTGTTGATGCGCTGGCAGTGTTCCTGCGCCGGTTGCATTCGATTCCTGTTTGTAATTGTCCTTTTAAC
GGCGATCGCGTATTTCGTCTCGCTCAGGCGCAATCACGAATGAATAACGGTTTGGTTGGTGCGAGTGATT
TTGATGACGAGCGTAATGGCTGGCCTGTTGAACAAGTCTGGAAAGAAATGCATAAACTCTTGCCATTCTC
ACCGGATTCAGTCGTCACTCATGGTGATTTCTCACTTGATAACCTTATTTTTGACGAGGGGAAATTAATA
GGTTGTATTGATGTTGGACGAGTCGGAATCGCAGACCGATACCAGGATCTTGCCATCCTATGGAACTGCC
TCGGTGAGTTTTCTCCTTCATTACAGAAACGGCTTTTTCAAAAATATGGTATTGATAATCCTGATATGAA
TAAATTGCAGTTTCACTTGATGCTCGATGAGTTTTTCTAATGAGGACCTAAATGTAATCACCTGGCTCAC
CTTCGGGTGGGCCTTTCTGCGTTGCTGGCGTTTTTCCATAGGCTCCGCCCCCCTGACGAGCATCACAAAA
ATCGATGCTCAAGTCAGAGGTGGCGAAACCCGACAGGACTATAAAGATACCAGGCGTTTCCCCCTGGAAG
CTCCCTCGTGCGCTCTCCTGTTCCGACCCTGCCGCTTACCGGATACCTGTCCGCCTTTCTCCCTTCGGGA
AGCGTGGCGCTTTCTCATAGCTCACGCTGTAGGTATCTCAGTTCGGTGTAGGTCGTTCGCTCCAAGCTGG
GCTGTGTGCACGAACCCCCCGTTCAGCCCGACCGCTGCGCCTTATCCGGTAACTATCGTCTTGAGTCCAA
CCCGGTAAGACACGACTTATCGCCACTGGCAGCAGCCACTGGTAACAGGATTAGCAGAGCGAGGTATGTA
GGCGGTGCTACAGAGTTCTTGAAGTGGTGGCCTAACTACGGCTACACTAGAAGAACAGTATTTGGTATCT
GCGCTCTGCTGAAGCCAGTTACCTCGGAAAAAGAGTTGGTAGCTCTTGATCCGGCAAACAAACCACCGCT
GGTAGCGGTGGTTTTTTTGTTTGCAAGCAGCAGATTACGCGCAGAAAAAAAGGATCTCAAGAAGATCCTT
TGATTTTCTACCGAAGAAAGGCCCACCCGTGTAAAACGACGGCCAGTTTATCTAGTCAGCTTGATTCTAG
CTGATCGTGGACCGGAAGGTGAGCCAGTGAGTTGATTGCAGTCCAGTTACGCTGGAGTCTGAGGCTCGTC
CTGAATGATATGCGACCGCCGGAGGGTTGCGTTTGAGACGGGCGACAGATCCAGTCGCGCTGCTCTCGTC
GATCCGCTAGG
Features (pLannotate 1.2.2; 16 found; start..end, strand, type, name):
     39..86      +  protein_bind   FRT: FLP-mediated recombination occurs in the 8-bp core sequence TCTAGAAA (Turan and Bode, 2011). FLP recombinase from the Saccharomyces cerevisiae 2μ plasmid
    776..1966    +  CDS            Rep52: REP52_AAV2S - Experimental evidence at protein level: Swiss-Prot protein existence level 1. Plays a critical role during packaging of viral DNA into empty capsids, where they are thought to be part of the packaging motor complex. The single stranded genomic DNA is packaged in a 3' to 5' direction and requires the association between viral DNA and Rep40. Regulates host PKA activity by interacting with host PRKX as a mechanism to interfere with helper virus propagation and to promote its own replication. From Adeno-associated virus 2 (isolate Srivastava/1982) (AAV-2).
   1986..4190    +  CDS            VP1 (sequence partly withheld): CAPSD_AAV2S - Experimental evidence at protein level: Swiss-Prot protein existence level 1. Capsid protein self-assembles to form an icosahedral capsid with a T=1 symmetry, about 22 nm in diameter, and consisting of 60 copies of three size variants of the capsid protein VP1, VP2 and VP3 which differ in their N-terminus. The capsid encapsulates the genomic ssDNA. Binds to host cell heparan sulfate and uses host ITGA5-ITGB1 as coreceptor on the cell surface to provide virion attachment to target cell. This attachment induces virion internalization predominantly through clathrin-dependent endocyt
   4519..4649    +  CDS            lacZα (fragment): LacZα fragment of β-galactosidase; lacZ fragment
   4721..5100    +  enhancer       CMV enhancer: human cytomegalovirus immediate early enhancer
   5101..5304    +  promoter       CMV promoter: human cytomegalovirus (CMV) immediate early promoter
   5300..5333    +  LTR            5' LTR (truncated) (fragment): truncated 5' long terminal repeat (LTR) from HIV-1
   5349..5367    +  promoter       T7 promoter: promoter for bacteriophage T7 RNA polymerase
   5573..5604    +  terminator     tonB terminator: bidirectional E. coli tonB-P14 transcription terminator
   5605..5707    +  promoter       cat promoter: promoter of the E. coli cat gene encoding chloramphenicol acetyltransferase
   5708..6523    +  CDS            KanR: aminoglycoside phosphotransferase; aph(3')-Ia; confers resistance to kanamycin in bacteria or G418 (Geneticin®) in eukaryotes
   6547..6574    +  terminator     T7Te terminator: phage T7 early transcription terminator
   6586..7173    -  rep_origin     ori: high-copy-number ColE1/pMB1/pBR322/pUC origin of replication
   7195..7214    -  terminator     T3Te terminator (fragment): phage T3 early transcription terminator
   7213..7230    -  CDS            lacZα (fragment): LacZα fragment of β-galactosidase; lacZ fragment
   7404..31      +  misc_feature   MCS (fragment) (across the origin): pBluescript multiple cloning site
