[The description below was written by a language model from this plasmid's Addgene catalogue record and pLannotate feature annotations shown in this document.]
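Description:
pIDTsmart-RC2-KO-454TAG is a 7.4 kb AAV2 Rep/Cap packaging plasmid built on the pIDTsmart cloning backbone, catalogued as a mammalian expression/AAV vector. It is maintained in E. coli through a high-copy ColE1/pUC-type origin and selected with kanamycin via an aph(3')-Ia (KanR) gene driven by the cat promoter. This bacterial cassette is insulated by the tonB, T7Te and T3Te transcription terminators.

The payload is the AAV2 rep–cap region. The annotation identifies a Rep52 coding sequence followed immediately by the full VP1 capsid open reading frame, from which VP2 and VP3 are also normally produced. According to the record, the capsid gene carries two kinds of change. R585A and R588A (the "KO" designation) alter arginines that in AAV2 are associated with heparan sulfate binding, which the VP1 annotation notes as the capsid's attachment route. An amber (TAG) stop codon at position 454 allows site-specific incorporation of a noncanonical amino acid. Full-length capsid protein would therefore depend on a suppressor tRNA/aminoacyl-tRNA synthetase pair and the amino acid being supplied separately; none of these is annotated on this plasmid.

The feature table also lists a CMV enhancer/promoter, a short HIV-1 5' LTR fragment and a T7 promoter downstream of cap, plus an FRT site, lacZα fragments and MCS remnants. The record does not say what the CMV element drives, nor which promoter drives rep and cap, and the large Rep proteins are not separately annotated. The catalogue lists the species as human, although the insert is viral. The associated publication title indicates use in producing AAV2 particles with a defined chemical handle, so that the site and stoichiometry of capsid conjugation can be controlled.
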