Addgene plasmid #240063: pIDTsmart-RC2-KO-454TAG
Purpose: Express AAV2-KO (R585,588A) capsid with ncAA mutant at site 454
Depositing lab: Abhishek Chatterjee. Depositing organization: Boston College. Publication: Precise Manipulation of the Site and Stoichiometry of Capsid Modification Enables Optimization of Functional Adeno-Associated Virus Conjugates. Erickson SB, Pham Q, Cao X, Glicksman J, Kelemen RE, Shahraeini SS, Bodkin S, Kiyam Z, Chatterjee A. Bioconjug Chem. 2024 Jan 17;35(1):64-71. doi: 10.1021/acs.bioconjchem.3c00411. Epub 2023 Dec 16. PubMed 38103182.
Backbone
  Vector backbone: pIDTsmart
  Vector type: Mammalian Expression, AAV
Growth in bacteria
  Bacterial resistance: Kanamycin, 50 μg/mL
  Growth temperature: 37°C
  Growth strain: NEB Stable
  Copy number: High Copy
Gene/Insert
  Gene/Insert name: AAV2-454-TAG, R585,588A
  Species: H. sapiens (human)
Terms and licenses: Academic/Nonprofit Terms; Industry Terms: Not Available to Industry
How to cite: pIDTsmart-RC2-KO-454TAG was a gift from Abhishek Chatterjee (Addgene plasmid # 240063 ; http://n2t.net/addgene:240063 ; RRID:Addgene_240063)
